>Addgene plasmid #51150 | pET21a-AmrR | depositor full sequence | sequence record 77493 | Full Sequence
TGGCGAATGGG
[124 nt withheld, positions 12-135]
C
[91 nt withheld, positions 137-227]
A
[49 nt withheld, positions 229-277]
CCTTTGACGTTGGAGTCCACGTTCTTT
[37 nt withheld, positions 305-341]
ACCCTATCTCGGTCTATTCTTTTGATTTATAAGGGATTTTGCCGATTTCGGCCTATTGGTTAAAAAATGA
GCTGATTTAACAAAAATTTAACGCGAATTTTAACAAAATATTAACGTTTACAATTTCAGGTGGCACTTTT
CGGGGAAATGTGCGCGGAACCCCTATTTGTTTATTTTTCTAAATACATTCAAATATGTATCCGCTCATGA
GACAATAACCCTGATAAATGCTTCAATAATATTGAAAAAGGAAGAGTATGAGTATTCAACATTTCCGTGT
CGCCCTTATTCCCTTTTTTGCGGCATTTTGCCTTCCTGTTTTTGCTCACCCAGAAACGCTGGTGAAAGTA
AAAGATGCTGAAGATCAGTTGGGTGCACGAGTGGGTTACATCGAACTGGATCTCAACAGCGGTAAGATCC
TTGAGAGTTTTCGCCCCGAAGAACGTTTTCCAATGATGAGCACTTTTAAAGTTCTGCTATGTGGCGCGGT
ATTATCCCGTATTGACGCCGGGCAAGAGCAACTCGGTCGCCGCATACACTATTCTCAGAATGACTTGGTT
GAGTACTCACCAGTCACAGAAAAGCATCTTACGGATGGCATGACAGTAAGAGAATTATGCAGTGCTGCCA
TAACCATGAGTGATAACACTGCGGCCAACTTACTTCTGACAACGATCGGAGGACCGAAGGAGCTAACCGC
TTTTTTGCACAACATGGGGGATCATGTAACTCGCCTTGATCGTTGGGAACCGGAGCTGAATGAAGCCATA
CCAAACGACGAGCGTGACACCACGATGCCTGCAGCAATGGCAACAACGTTGCGCAAACTATTAACTGGCG
AACTACTTACTCTAGCTTCCCGGCAACAATTAATAGACTGGATGGAGGCGGATAAAGTTGCAGGACCACT
TCTGCGCTCGGCCCTTCCGGCTGGCTGGTTTATTGCTGATAAATCTGGAGCCGGTGAGCGTGGGTCTCGC
GGTATCATTGCAGCACTGGGGCCAGATGGTAAGCCCTCCCGTATCGTAGTTATCTACACGACGGGGAGTC
AGGCAACTATGGATGAACGAAATAGACAGATCGCTGAGATAGGTGCCTCACTGATTAAGCATTGGTAACT
GTCAGACCAAGTTTACTCATATATACTTTAGATTGATTTAAAACTTCATTTTTAATTTAAAAGGATCTAG
GTGAAGATCCTTTTTGATAATCTCATGACCAAAATCCCTTAACGTGAGTTTTCGTTCCACTGAGCGTCAG
ACCCCGTAGAAAAGATCAAAGGATCTTCTTGAGATCCTTTTTTTCTGCGCGTAATCTGCTGCTTGCAAAC
AAAAAAACCACCGCTACCAGCGGTGGTTTGTTTGCCGGATCAAGAGCTACCAACTCTTTTTCCGAAGGTA
ACTGGCTTCAGCAGAGCGCAGATACCAAATACTGTCCTTCTAGTGTAGCCGTAGTTAGGCCACCACTTCA
AGAACTCTGTAGCACCGCCTACATACCTCGCTCTGCTAATCCTGTTACCAGTGGCTGCTGCCAGTGGCGA
TAAGTCGTGTCTTACCGGGTTGGACTCAAGACGATAGTTACCGGATAAGGCGCAGCGGTCGGGCTGAACG
GGGGGTTCGTGCACACAGCCCAGCTTGGAGCGAACGACCTACACCGAACTGAGATACCTACAGCGTGAGC
TATGAGAAAGCGCCACGCTTCCCGAAGGGAGAAAGGCGGACAGGTATCCGGTAAGCGGCAGGGTCGGAAC
AGGAGAGCGCACGAGGGAGCTTCCAGGGGGAAACGCCTGGTATCTTTATAGTCCTGTCGGGTTTCGCCAC
CTCTGACTTGAGCGTCGATTTTTGTGATGCTCGTCAGGGGGGCGGAGCCTATGGAAAAACGCCAGCAACG
CGGCCTTTTTACGGTTCCTGGCCTTTTGCTGGCCTTTTGCTCACATGTTCTTTCCTGCGTTATCCCCTGA
TTCTGTGGATAACCGTATTACCGCCTTTGAGTGAGCTGATACCGCTCGCCGCAGCCGAACGACCGAGCGC
AGCGAGTCAGTGAGCGAGGAAGCGGAAGAGCGCCTGATGCGGTATTTTCTCCTTACGCATCTGTGCGGTA
TTTCACACCGCATATATGGTGCACTCTCAGTACAATCTGCTCTGATGCCGCATAGTTAAGCCAGTATACA
CTCCGCTATCGCTACGTGACTGGGTCATGGCTGCGCCCCGACACCCGCCAACACCCGCTGACGCGCCCTG
ACGGGCTTGTCTGCTCCCGGCATCCGCTTACAGACAAGCTGTGACCGTCTCCGGGAGCTGCATGTGTCAG
AGGTTTTCACCGTCATCACCGAAACGCGCGAGGCAGCTGCGGTAAAGCTCATCAGCGTGGTCGTGAAGCG
ATTCACAGATGTCTGCCTGTTCATCCGCGTCCAGCTCGTTGAGTTTCTCCAGAAGCGTTAATGTCTGGCT
TCTGATAAAGCGGGCCATGTTAAGGGCGGTTTTTTCCTGTTTGGTCACTGATGCCTCCGTGTAAGGGGGA
TTTCTGTTCATGGGGGTAATGATACCGATGAAACGAGAGAGGATGCTCACGATACGGGTTACTGATGATG
AACATGCCCGGTTACTGGAACGTTGTGAGGGTAAACAACTGGCGGTATGGATGCGGCGGGACCAGAGAAA
AATCACTCAGGGTCAATGCCAGCGCTTCGTTAATACAGATGTAGGTGTTCCACAGGGTAGCCAGCAGCAT
CCTGCGATGCAGATCCGGAACATAATGGTGCAGGGCGCTGACTTCCGCGTTTCCAGACTTTACGAAACAC
GGAAACCGAAGACCATTCATGTTGTTGCTCAGGTCGCAGACGTTTTGCAGCAGCAGTCGCTTCACGTTCG
CTCGCGTATCGGTGATTCATTCTGCTAACCAGTAAGGCAACCCCGCCAGCCTAGCCGGGTCCTCAACGAC
AGGAGCACGATCATGCGCACCCGTGGGGCCGCCATGCCGGCGATAATGGCCTGCTTCTCGCCGAAACGTT
TGGTGGCGGGACCAGTGACGAAGGCTTGAGCGAGGGCGTGCAAGATTCCGAATACCGCAAGCGACAGGCC
GATCATCGTCGCGCTCCAGCGAAAGCGGTCCTCGCCGAAAATGACCCAGAGCGCTGCCGGCACCTGTCCT
ACGAGTTGCATGATAAAGAAGACAGTCATAAGTGCGGCGACGATAGTCATGCCCCGCGCCCACCGGAAGG
AGCTGACTGGGTTGAAGGCTCTCAAGGGCATCGGTCGAGATCCCGGTGCCTAATGAGTGAGCTAACTTAC
ATTAATTGCGTTGCGCTCACTGCCCGCTTTCCAGTCGGGAAACCTGTCGTGCCAGCTGCATTAATGAATC
GGCCAACGCGCGGGGAGAGGCGGTTTGCGTATTGGGCGCCAGGGTGGTTTTTCTTTTCACCAGTGAGACG
GGCAACAGCTGATTGCCCTTCACCGCCTGGCCCTGAGAGAGTTGCAGCAAGCGGTCCACGCTGGTTTGCC
CCAGCAGGCGAAAATCCTGTTTGATGGTGGTTAACGGCGGGATATAACATGAGCTGTCTTCGGTATCGTC
GTATCCCACTACCGAGATATCCGCACCAACGCGCAGCCCGGACTCGGTAATGGCGCGCATTGCGCCCAGC
GCCATCTGATCGTTGGCAACCAGCATCGCAGTGGGAACGATGCCCTCATTCAGCATTTGCATGGTTTGTT
GAAAACCGGACATGGCACTCCAGTCGCCTTCCCGTTCCGCTATCGGCTGAATTTGATTGCGAGTGAGATA
TTTATGCCAGCCAGCCAGACGCAGACGCGCCGAGACAGAACTTAATGGGCCCGCTAACAGCGCGATTTGC
TGGTGACCCAATGCGACCAGATGCTCCACGCCCAGTCGCGTACCGTCTTCATGGGAGAAAATAATACTGT
TGATGGGTGTCTGGTCAGAGACATCAAGAAATAACGCCGGAACATTAGTGCAGGCAGCTTCCACAGCAAT
GGCATCCTGGTCATCCAGCGGATAGTTAATGATCAGCCCACTGACGCGTTGCGCGAGAAGATTGTGCACC
GCCGCTTTACAGGCTTCGACGCCGCTTCGTTCTACCATCGACACCACCACGCTGGCACCCAGTTGATCGG
CGCGAGATTTAATCGCCGCGACAATTTGCGACGGCGCGTGCAGGGCCAGACTGGAGGTGGCAACGCCAAT
CAGCAACGACTGTTTGCCCGCCAGTTGTTGTGCCACGCGGTTGGGAATGTAATTCAGCTCCGCCATCGCC
GCTTCCACTTTTTCCCGCGTTTTCGCAGAAACGTGGCTGGCCTGGTTCACCACGCGGGAAACGGTCTGAT
AAGAGACACCGGCATACTCTGCGACATCGTATAACGTTACTGGTTTCACATTCACCACCCTGAATTGACT
CTCTTCCGGGCGCTATCATGCCATACCGCGAAAGGTTTTGCGCCATTCGATGGTGTCCGGGATCTCGACG
CTCTCCCTTATGCGACTCCTGCATTAGGAAGCAGCCCAGTAGTAGGTTGAGGCCGTTGAGCACCGCCGCC
GCAAGGAATGGTGCATGCAAGGAGATGGCGCCCAACAGTCCCCCGGCCACGGGGCCTGCCACCATACCCA
CGCCGAAACAAGCGCTCATGAGCCCGAAGTGGCGAGCCCGATCTTCCCCATCGGTGATGTCGGCGATATA
GGCGCCAGCAACCGCACCTGTGGCGCCGGTGATGCCGGCCACGATGCGTCCGGCGTAGAGGATCGAGATC
TCGATCCCGCGAAATTAATACGACTCACTATAGGGGAATTGTGAGCGGATAACAATTCCCCTCTAGAATA
ATTTTGTTTAACTTTAAGAAGGAGATATACCATGGGCAGCAGCCATCATCATCATCATCACAGCAGCGGC
CTGGAAGTTCTGTTCCAGGGGCCCCATATGGCACGTAAAACCAAAGAAGAAAGCCAGAAAACCCGTGATG
GTATTCTGGATGCAGCAGAACGTGTTTTTCTGGAAAAAGGTGTTGGCACCACCGCAATGGCAGATCTGGC
AGATGCAGCCGGTGTTAGCCGTGGTGCAGTTTATGGTCACTACAAAAACAAAATCGAAGTTTGTCTGGCC
ATGTGTGATCGTGCATTTGGTCAGATTGAAGTTCCGGATGAAAATGCACGTGTTCCGGCACTGGATATTC
TGCTGCGTGCAGGTATGGGTTTTCTGCGTCAGTGTTGTGAACCGGGTAGCGTTCAGCGTGTTCTGGAAAT
TCTGTATCTGAAATGCGAACGCAGCGACGAAAATGAACCGCTGCTGCGTCGTCGTGAACTGCTGGAAAAA
CAGGGTCAGCGTTTTGGTCTGCGTCAGATTCGTCGTGCAGTTGAACGTGGTGAACTGCCTGCACGTCTGG
ATGTTGAACTGGCAAGCATTTATCTGCAGAGCCTGTGGGATGGTATTTGTGGCACCCTGGCATGGACCGA
ACGTCTGCGTGATGATCCGTGGAATCGTGCAGAACGTATGTTTCGTGCAGGTCTGGATAGCCTGCGTAGC
AGCCCGTATCTGCTGCTGGCAGATGCCTAAGGATCCAAGCTTGCGGCCGCACTCGAGCACCACCACCACC
ACCACTGAGATCCGGCTGCTAACAAAGCCCGAAAGGAAGCTGAGTTGGCTGCTGCCACCGCTGAGCAATA
ACTAGCATAACCCCTTGGGGCCTCTAAACGGGTCTTGAGGGGTTTTTTGCTGAAAGGAGGAACTATATCC
GGAT
Features (pLannotate 1.2.2; 20 found; start..end, strand, type, name):
     12..467     +  rep_origin     f1 ori (sequence partly withheld): f1 bacteriophage origin of replication; arrow indicates direction of (+) strand synthesis
    494..598     +  promoter       AmpR promoter: bla
    599..1459    +  CDS            AmpR: β-lactamase; bla; confers resistance to ampicillin, carbenicillin, and related antibiotics
   1630..2218    +  rep_origin     ori: high-copy-number ColE1/pMB1/pBR322/pUC origin of replication
   2404..2546    -  misc_feature   bom: basis of mobility region from pBR322
   2648..2839    -  CDS            rop: Rop protein, which maintains plasmids at low copy number; rop
   2856..3236    +  CDS            YPB1_ECOLX: Protein predicted: Swiss-Prot protein existence level 4. From Escherichia coli.
   3308..3599    -  CDS            TcR (fragment): tetracycline efflux protein; tet; confers resistance to tetracycline
   3614..3635    -  protein_bind   CAP binding site: CAP binding activates transcription in the presence of cAMP. E. coli catabolite activator protein
   3648..4730    -  CDS            lacI: lac repressor; lacI; The lac repressor binds to the lac operator to inhibit transcription in E. coli. This inhibition can be relieved by adding lactose or isopropyl-β-D-thiogalactopyranoside (IPTG).
   4731..4808    -  promoter       lacI promoter: lacI
   4816..5095    -  CDS            TcR (fragment): tetracycline efflux protein; tet; confers resistance to tetracycline
   5117..5135    +  promoter       T7 promoter: promoter for bacteriophage T7 RNA polymerase
   5136..5160    +  protein_bind   lac operator: The lac repressor binds to the lac operator to inhibit transcription in E. coli. This inhibition can be relieved by adding lactose or isopropyl-β-D-thiogalactopyranoside (IPTG). lac repressor encoded by lacI
   5174..5196    +  RBS            RBS: efficient ribosome binding site from bacteriophage T7 gene 10 (Olins and Rangwala, 1989)
   5215..5231    +  CDS            capTEV™ (fragment): composite tag for in vivo biotinylation, TEV protease cleavage, and 6xHis tagging
   5269..5433    +  CDS            acrR (fragment): ACRR_ECOLI - Also known as ybaH. Experimental evidence at protein level: Swiss-Prot protein existence level 1. Potential regulator protein for the acrAB genes. From Escherichia coli (strain K12).
   5929..5946    +  CDS            9xHis (fragment): 9xHis affinity tag
   5956..6005    +  CDS            SET1 (fragment): solubility-enhancement tag derived from T7 phage gene 10B
   6013..6060    +  terminator     T7 terminator: transcription terminator for bacteriophage T7 RNA polymerase
