[The description below was written by a language model from this plasmid's Addgene catalogue record and pLannotate feature annotations shown in this document.]
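Description:
pET21a-AmrR is a bacterial expression plasmid of about 6.1 kb built on the pET21a backbone, carrying a synthesized 633 bp coding sequence for AmrR, a repressor from Pseudomonas aeruginosa. It is maintained in E. coli through a ColE1/pMB1-type origin and selected with ampicillin via the β-lactamase gene and its own promoter. The catalogue lists it as high copy, although the feature table also shows the rop gene and the bom region inherited from pBR322, which normally moderate copy number. An f1 origin is present for single-stranded DNA production, and short tetracycline-resistance fragments are non-functional backbone remnants.

Expression follows the standard pET arrangement. A T7 promoter is followed immediately by a lac operator and the strong T7 gene 10 ribosome binding site, with a T7 terminator downstream, and a plasmid-borne lacI gene supplies repressor. Transcription therefore requires a host that provides T7 RNA polymerase and is induced with IPTG. The automated annotation recognises part of the insert only by its similarity to E. coli AcrR, consistent with AmrR being a TetR-family-like regulator. The record describes an N-terminal 6xHis tag; the feature table shows a short His-containing tag fragment just upstream of the insert and a second His-tag sequence downstream, typical of the pET21a backbone. Whether the downstream tag is translated in frame with AmrR cannot be determined from the table.

The plasmid comes from work mining prokaryotic repressors to build orthogonal genetic logic gates. The vector design suits overproduction and affinity purification of AmrR, though the record does not state a specific use.
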