Addgene plasmid #51150: pET21a-AmrR
Depositing lab: Christopher Voigt. Depositing organization: University of California, San Francisco (UCSF). Publication: Genomic mining of prokaryotic repressors for orthogonal logic gates. Stanton BC, Nielsen AA, Tamsir A, Clancy K, Peterson T, Voigt CA. Nat Chem Biol. 2013 Dec 8. doi: 10.1038/nchembio.1411. PubMed 24316737.
Backbone
  Vector backbone: pET21a
  Vector type: Bacterial Expression, Synthetic Biology
Growth in bacteria
  Bacterial resistance: Ampicillin, 100 μg/mL
  Growth temperature: 37°C
  Growth strain: DH10B
  Copy number: High Copy
Gene/Insert
  Gene/Insert name: AmrR
  Species: Pseudomonas aeruginosa
  Insert size (bp): 633
  Promoter: T7
  Tag / fusion protein: 6x-his (N terminal on backbone)
  Cloning method: Unknown
  Sequencing primers: 5′ T7 short
Terms and licenses: Academic/Nonprofit Terms; Industry Terms: Not Available to Industry
Depositor comments: UCSF Case No. SF11-016-2; U.S. Patent Application 13/489,205. GeneArt inserted the synthesized fragment into a pET21a vector.
How to cite: pET21a-AmrR was a gift from Christopher Voigt (Addgene plasmid # 51150 ; http://n2t.net/addgene:51150 ; RRID:Addgene_51150)
