>Addgene plasmid #51150 | pET21a-AmrR | depositor partial sequence | sequence record 77494 | repressor ORF
ATGGCACGTAAAACCAAAGAAGAAAGCCAGAAAACCCGTGATGGTATTCTGGATGCAGCAGAACGTGTTT
TTCTGGAAAAAGGTGTTGGCACCACCGCAATGGCAGATCTGGCAGATGCAGCCGGTGTTAGCCGTGGTGC
AGTTTATGGTCACTACAAAAACAAAATCGAAGTTTGTCTGGCCATGTGTGATCGTGCATTTGGTCAGATT
GAAGTTCCGGATGAAAATGCACGTGTTCCGGCACTGGATATTCTGCTGCGTGCAGGTATGGGTTTTCTGC
GTCAGTGTTGTGAACCGGGTAGCGTTCAGCGTGTTCTGGAAATTCTGTATCTGAAATGCGAACGCAGCGA
CGAAAATGAACCGCTGCTGCGTCGTCGTGAACTGCTGGAAAAACAGGGTCAGCGTTTTGGTCTGCGTCAG
ATTCGTCGTGCAGTTGAACGTGGTGAACTGCCTGCACGTCTGGATGTTGAACTGGCAAGCATTTATCTGC
AGAGCCTGTGGGATGGTATTTGTGGCACCCTGGCATGGACCGAACGTCTGCGTGATGATCCGTGGAATCG
TGCAGAACGTATGTTTCGTGCAGGTCTGGATAGCCTGCGTAGCAGCCCGTATCTGCTGCTGGCAGATGCC
TAA
