>Addgene plasmid #51150 | pET21a-AmrR | addgene partial sequence | sequence record 80247 | pBRrevBam 5'-GGTGATGTCGGCGATATAGG-3'
GGCCACGATGCGTCCGGCGTAGAGGATCGAGATCTCGATCCCGCGAAATTAATACGACTCACTATAGGGG
AATTGTGAGCGGATAACAATTCCCCTCTAGAAATAATTTTGTTTAACTTTAAGAAGGAGATATACCATGG
GCAGCAGCCATCATCATCATCATCACAGCAGCGGCCTGGAAGTTCTGTTCCAGGGGCCCCATATGGCACG
TAAAACCAAAGAAGAAAGCCAGAAAACCCGTGATGGTATTCTGGATGCAGCAGAACGTGTTTTTCTGGAA
AAAGGTGTTGGCACCACCGCAATGGCAGATCTGGCAGATGCAGCCGGTGTTAGCCGTGGTGCAGTTTATG
GTCACTACAAAAACAAAATCGAAGTTTGTCTGGCCATGTGTGATCGTGCATTTGGTCAGATTGAAGTTCC
GGATGAAAATGCACGTGTTCCGGCACTGGATATTCTGCTGCGTGCAGGTATGGGTTTTCTGCGTCAGTGT
TGTGAACCGGGTAGCGTTCAGCGTGTTCTGGAAATTCTGTATCTGAAATGCGAACGCAGCGACGAAAATG
AACCGCTGCTGCGTCGTCGTGAACTGCTGGAAAAACAGGGTCAGCGTTTTGGTCTGCGTCAGATTCGTCG
TGCAGTTGAACGTGGTGAACTGCCTGCACGTCTGGATGTTGAACTGGCAAGCATTTATCTGCAGAGCCTG
TGGGATGGTATTTGTGGCACCCTGGCATGGACCGAACGTCTGCGTGATGATCCGTGGAATCGTGCAGAAC
GTATGTTTCGTGCA
