>Addgene plasmid #51150 | pET21a-AmrR | addgene partial sequence | sequence record 120863 | T7 5'-TAATACGACTCACTATAGGG-3'
ACTTTAAGAAGGAGATATACCATGGGCAGCAGCCATCATCATCATCATCACAGCAGCGGCCTGGAAGTTC
TGTTCCAGGGGCCCCATATGGCACGTAAAACCAAAGAAGAAAGCCAGAAAACCCGTGATGGTATTCTGGA
TGCAGCAGAACGTGTTTTTCTGGAAAAAGGTGTTGGCACCACCGCAATGGCAGATCTGGCAGATGCAGCC
GGTGTTAGCCGTGGTGCAGTTTATGGTCACTACAAAAACAAAATCGAAGTTTGTCTGGCCATGTGTGATC
GTGCATTTGGTCAGATTGAAGTTCCGGATGAAAATGCACGTGTTCCGGCACTGGATATTCTGCTGCGTGC
AGGTATGGGTTTTCTGCGTCAGTGTTGTGAACCGGGTAGCGTTCAGCGTGTTCTGGAAATTCTGTATCTG
AAATG
